>Addgene plasmid #200437 | PC7-709-28-1_CRBN-VPR | addgene full sequence | sequence record 393104 | Addgene NGS Result
CAGGGTAATTCGGTCAAGCCTTGCCTTGTTGTAGCTTAAATTTTGCTCGCGCACTACTCAGCGACCTCCA
ACACACAAGCAGGGAGCAGATACTGGCTTAACTATGCGGCATCAGAGCAGATTGTACTGAGAGTGCACCA
TAGGGGATCGGGAGATCTCCCGATCCGTCGACGTCAGGTGGCACTTTTCGGGGAAATGTGCGCGGAACCC
CTATTTGTTTATTTTTCTAAATACATTCAAATATGTATCCGCTCATGAGACAATAACCCTGATAAATGCT
TCAATAATATTGAAAAAGGAAGAGTATGAGTATTCAACATTTCCGTGTCGCCCTTATTCCCTTTTTTGCG
GCATTTTGCCTTCCTGTTTTTGCTCACCCAGAAACGCTGGTGAAAGTAAAAGATGCTGAAGATCAGTTGG
GTGCACGAGTGGGTTACATCGAACTGGATCTCAACAGCGGTAAGATCCTTGAGAGTTTTCGCCCCGAAGA
ACGTTTTCCAATGATGAGCACTTTTAAAGTTCTGCTATGTGGCGCGGTATTATCCCGTATTGACGCCGGG
CAAGAGCAACTCGGTCGCCGCATACACTATTCTCAGAATGACTTGGTTGAGTACTCACCAGTCACAGAAA
AGCATCTTACGGATGGCATGACAGTAAGAGAATTATGCAGTGCTGCCATAACCATGAGTGATAACACTGC
GGCCAACTTACTTCTGACAACGATCGGAGGACCGAAGGAGCTAACCGCTTTTTTGCACAACATGGGGGAT
CATGTAACTCGCCTTGATCGTTGGGAACCGGAGCTGAATGAAGCCATACCAAACGACGAGCGTGACACCA
CGATGCCTGTAGCAATGGCAACAACGTTGCGCAAACTATTAACTGGCGAACTACTTACTCTAGCTTCCCG
GCAACAATTAATAGACTGGATGGAGGCGGATAAAGTTGCAGGACCACTTCTGCGCTCGGCCCTTCCGGCT
GGCTGGTTTATTGCTGATAAATCTGGAGCCGGTGAGCGTGGGTCACGCGGTATCATTGCAGCACTGGGGC
CAGATGGTAAGCCCTCCCGTATCGTAGTTATCTACACGACGGGGAGTCAGGCAACTATGGATGAACGAAA
TAGACAGATCGCTGAGATAGGTGCCTCACTGATTAAGCATTGGTAACTGTCAGACCAAGTTTACTCATAT
ATACTTTAGATTGATTTAAAACTTCATTTTTAATTTAAAAGGATCTAGGTGAAGATCCTTTTTGATAATC
TCATGACCAAAATCCCTTAACGTGAGTTTTCGTTCCACTGAGCGTCAGACCCCGTAGAAAAGATCAAAGG
ATCTTCTTGAGATCCTTTTTTTCTGCGCGTAATCTGCTGCTTGCAAACAAAAAAACCACCGCTACCAGCG
GTGGTTTGTTTGCCGGATCAAGAGCTACCAACTCTTTTTCCGAAGGTAACTGGCTTCAGCAGAGCGCAGA
TACCAAATACTGTTCTTCTAGTGTAGCCGTAGTTAGGCCACCACTTCAAGAACTCTGTAGCACCGCCTAC
ATACCTCGCTCTGCTAATCCTGTTACCAGTGGCTGCTGCCAGTGGCGATAAGTCGTGTCTTACCGGGTTG
GACTCAAGACGATAGTTACCGGATAAGGCGCAGCGGTCGGGCTGAACGGGGGGTTCGTGCACACAGCCCA
GCTTGGAGCGAACGACCTACACCGAACTGAGATACCTACAGCGTGAGCTATGAGAAAGCGCCACGCTTCC
CGAAGGGAGAAAGGCGGACAGGTATCCGGTAAGCGGCAGGGTCGGAACAGGAGAGCGCACGAGGGAGCTT
CCAGGGGGAAACGCCTGGTATCTTTATAGTCCTGTCGGGTTTCGCCACCTCTGACTTGAGCGTCGATTTT
TGTGATGCTCGTCAGGGGGGCGGAGCCTATGGAAAAACGCCAGCAACGCGGCCTTTTTACGGTTCCTGGC
CTTTTGCTGGCCTTTTGCTCACATGTTCTTTATTACCCTGTTATCCCTAACCGGTTTACCGAGCTCTTAT
TGGTTTTCAAACTTCATTGACTGTGCCAAGCTTCTGACCTCTTCTCTTCCTCCCACAGGGCCTCGAGACA
ATTGCATCGATGGTACCAGTGAAAGTCTGCAATGAATTCGAGTTGGCGCGCCTGTCATTCTAAATCTCTC
TTTCAGCCTAAAGCTTTTTCCCCGTATCCCCCCAGGTGTCTGCAGGCTCAAAGAGCAGCGAGAAGCGTTC
AGAGGAAAGCGATCCCGTGCCACCTTCCCCGTGCCCGGGCTGTCCCCGCACGCTGCCGGCTCGGGGATGC
GGGGGGAGCGCCGGACCGGAGCGGAGCCCCGGGCGGCTCGCTGCTGCCCCCTAGCGGGGGAGGGACGTAA
TTACATCCCTGGGGGCTTTGGGAGGGGGCTGTCCCCGTGAGCTCCCAGGCGCGCCTGTCATTCTAAATCT
CTCTTTCAGCCTAAAGCTTTTTCCCCGTATCCCCCCAGGTGTCTGCAGGCTCAAAGAGCAGCGAGAAGCG
TTCAGAGGAAAGCGATCCCGTGCCACCTTCCCCGTGCCCGGGCTGTCCCCGCACGCTGCCGGCTCGGGGA
TGCGGGGGGAGCGCCGGACCGGAGCGGAGCCCCGGGCGGCTCGCTGCTGCCCCCTAGCGGGGGAGGGACG
TAATTACATCCCTGGGGGCTTTGGGGGGGGGCTGTCCCCGTGAGCTCCCAGGCGCGCCAACTCGGTACCG
TATCGATGTCGACGTTAACGCTAGTGATATCAACTTTGTATAGAAAAGTTGGCTCCGAATTTCTCGAGTT
AATTAAATGTGCTGCAAGGCGATTAAGTTGGGTAACGCCAGGGTTTTCCCAGTCACGACGTTGTAAAACG
ACGGCCAGTGAATTGTAATACGACTCACTATAGGGCGAATTGGAGCTAGGCCTACGTAGCGCGCGAGCTC
CACCGCGGTGGACTAGTTATTAATAGTAATCAATTACGGGGTCATTAGTTCATAGCCCATATATGGAGTT
CCGCGTTACATAACTTACGGTAAATGGCCCGCCTGGCTGACCGCCCAACGACCCCCGCCCATTGACGTCA
ATAATGACGTATGTTCCCATAGTAACGCCAATAGGGACTTTCCATTGACGTCAATGGGTGGAGTATTTAC
GGTAAACTGCCCACTTGGCAGTACATCAAGTGTATCATATGCCAAGTACGCCCCCTATTGACGTCAATGA
CGGTAAATGGCCCGCCTGGCATTATGCCCAGTACATGACCTTATGGGACTTTCCTACTTGGCAGTACATC
TACGTATTAGTCATCGCTATTACCATGGTCGAGGTGAGCCCCACGTTCTGCTTCACTCTCCCCATCTCCC
CCCCCTCCCCACCCCCAATTTTGTATTTATTTATTTTTTAATTATTTTGTGCAGCGATGGGGGCGGGGGG
GGGGGGGGCGCGCGCCAGGSGGGGSGGGGSGGGGSGRGGGGSGGGGSGGGGSGRGGSGGRGRGGKGCGGC
GGCAGCCAATCAGAGCGGCGCGCTCCGAAAGTTTCCTTTTATGGCGAGGCGGCGGCGGCGGCGGCCCTAT
AAAAAGCGAAGCGCGCGGCGGGCGGGAGTCGAGTCGCTGCGTTGCCTTCGCCCCGTGCCCCGCTCCGCCG
CCGCCTCGCGCCGCCCGCCCCGGCTCTGACTGACCGCGTTACTCCCACAGGTGAGCGGGCGGGACGGCCC
TTCTCCTCCGGGCTGTAATTAGCGCTTGGTTTAATGACGGCTTGTTTCTTTTCTGTGGCTGCGTGAAAGC
CTTGAGGGGCTCCGGGAGGGCCCTTTGTGCGGGGGGAGCGGCTCGGGGGGTGCGTGCGTGTGTGTGTGCG
TGGGGAGCGCCGCGTGCGGCTCCGCGCTGCCCGGCGGCTGTGAGCGCTGCGGGCGCGGCGCGGGGCTTTG
TGCGCTCCGCAGTGTGCGCGAGGGGAGCGCGGCCGGGGGCGGTGCCCCGCGGTGCGGGGGGGGCTGCGAG
GGGAACAAAGGCTGCGGGCGGGGTGTGTGCGTGGGGGGGTGAGCAGGGGGTGTGGGCGCGTCGGTCGGGC
TGCAACCCCCCCTGCACCCCCCTCCCCGAGTTGCTGAGCACGGCCCGGCTTCGGGTGCGGGGCTCCGTAC
GGGGCGTGGCGCGGGGCTCGCCGTGCCGGGCGGGGGGTGGCGGCAGGTGGGGGTGCCGGGCGGGGCGGGG
CCGCCTCGGGCCGGGGAGGGCTCGGGGGAGGGGCGCGGCGGCCCCCGGAGCGCCGGCGGCTGTCGAGGCG
CGGCGAGCCGCAGCCATTGCCTTTTATGGTAATCGTGCGAGAGGGCGCAGGGACTTCCTTTGTCCCAAAT
CTGTGCGGAGCCGAAATCTGGGAGGCGCCGCCGCACCCCCTCTAGCGGGCGCGGGGCGAAGCGGTGCGGC
GCCGGCAGGAAGGAAATGGGCGGGGAGGGCCTTCGTGCGTCGCCGCGCCGCCGTCCCCTTCTCCCTCTCC
AGCCTCGGGGCTGTCCGCGGGGGGACGGCTGCCTTCGGGGGGGACGGGGCAGGGCGGGGTTCGGCTTCTG
GCGTGTGACCGGCGGCTCTAGAGCCTCTGCTAACCATGTTCATGCCTTCTTCTTTTTCCTACAGCTCCTG
GGCAACGTGCTGGTTATTGTGCTGTCTCATCATTTTGGCAAAGAATTCGACCCAAGTTTGTACAAAAAAG
CAGGCTGATTACCGGAGAATTGGCGGCCGCACCGGTGCCACCATGCCAAAGAAGAAGCGGAAGGTCGGTG
GCGGCTCACCCGGGGGTGGCGGCTCAATGGCCGGCGAAGGAGATCAGCAGGACGCTGCGCACAACATGGG
CAACCACCTGCCGCTCCTGCCTGAGAGTGAGGAAGAAGATGAAATGGAAGTTGAAGACCAGGATAGTAAA
GAA
[1206 nt withheld, positions 4904-6109]
GGTGGCGGGTCGAGAGCTGACCCCAAGAAGAAGAGGAAGGTGGAGGCCAGCGGTTCCGGACGGGCTGACG
CATTGGACGATTTTGATCTGGATATGCTGGGAAGTGACGCCCTCGATGATTTTGACCTTGACATGCTTGG
TTCGGATGCCCTTGATGACTTTGACCTCGACATGCTCGGCAGTGACGCCCTTGATGATTTCGACCTGGAC
ATGCTGATTAACTCTAGAAGCCAATACCTCCCAGACACAGACGACAGGCATAGGATTGAGGAAAAAAGAA
AGAGGACGTATGAAACTTTCAAGAGCATAATGAAAAAAAGTCCGTTCTCTGGTCCTACAGACCCCAGGCC
CCCACCTAGACGAATCGCGGTTCCGAGCCGATCATCAGCGAGTGTTCCTAAGCCAGCTCCACAGCCCTAT
CCATTTACGTCTAGTCTGTCTACGATCAACTACGACGAGTTCCCCACTATGGTATTCCCGTCAGGCCAGA
TAAGCCAAGCTAGTGCGTTGGCACCCGCACCCCCACAGGTGCTCCCACAAGCTCCCGCTCCTGCGCCAGC
ACCAGCTATGGTTAGTGCCCTCGCGCAAGCGCCTGCCCCGGTTCCTGTTCTCGCACCTGGGCCACCGCAG
GCAGTTGCACCGCCAGCGCCAAAGCCCACACAGGCAGGGGAAGGTACGTTGAGCGAAGCCCTTCTGCAAC
TCCAATTTGACGATGAGGACCTCGGAGCACTTCTTGGCAATTCAACGGACCCCGCAGTATTTACTGATCT
TGCCAGCGTGGACAATTCCGAATTTCAACAGCTCCTGAACCAGGGAATCCCGGTGGCTCCCCATACGACA
GAGCCCATGCTCATGGAGTACCCGGAGGCCATTACACGCCTTGTGACGGGCGCACAGCGACCCCCTGACC
CGGCACCGGCTCCCTTGGGGGCTCCTGGGCTTCCCAACGGGTTGCTGTCAGGCGACGAGGACTTTAGCTC
AATCGCCGACATGGATTTTAGCGCCCTGTTGGGTAGCGGAAGTGGTAGCCGCGACAGCCGGGAAGGCATG
TTCCTTCCGAAACCGGAAGCTGGTAGCGCCATAAGCGACGTATTTGAGGGTAGGGAGGTGTGTCAGCCTA
AGCGGATTCGACCATTCCACCCCCCTGGCTCTCCTTGGGCAAATCGACCCCTCCCGGCGAGCCTTGCCCC
TACGCCGACCGGACCCGTGCATGAGCCCGTCGGTAGCCTCACGCCAGCCCCCGTGCCGCAACCTCTCGAC
CCTGCTCCGGCGGTTACGCCAGAAGCAAGCCACCTTTTGGAGGACCCGGACGAAGAAACAAGCCAGGCGG
TAAAGGCGCTCCGCGAAATGGCCGACACCGTGATACCCCAGAAGGAGGAAGCCGCCATTTGCGGCCAAAT
GGACCTTTCCCACCCTCCACCACGCGGCCACCTGGACGAGCTGACGACCACCCTGGAAAGCATGACCGAG
GATTTGAATCTGGACAGCCCGTTGACCCCCGAATTGAACGAAATCCTGGACACGTTCCTGAATGATGAGT
GTTTGTTGCACGCTATGCACATCAGCACCGGGCTGAGTATATTTGACACAAGTTTGTTTACTAGTGGTGG
CGGCTCAAAGCGTCCTGCTGCTACTAAGAAAGCTGGTCAAGCTAAGAAAAAGAAATCTAGATAGTGACTC
GAGACTAGATAACTGATCTACCCAGCTTTCTTGTACAAAGTGGTACGCGTGAATTCACTCCTCAGGTGCA
GGCTGCCTATCAGAAGGTGGTGGCTGGTGTGGCCAATGCCCTGGCTCACAAATACCACTGAGATCTTTTT
CCCTCTGCCAAAAATTATGGGGACATCATGAAGCCCCTTGAGCATCTGACTTCTGGCTAATAAAGGAAAT
TTATTTTCATTGCAATAGTGTGTTGGAATTTTTTGTGTCTCTCACTCGGAAGGACATATGGGAGGGCAAA
TCATTTAAAACATCAGAATGAGTATTTGGTTTAGAGTTTGGCAACATATGCCCATATGCTGGCTGCCATG
AACAAAGGTTGGCTATAAAGAGGTCATCAGTATATGAAACAGCCCCCTGCTGTCCATTCCTTATTCCATA
GAAAAGCCTTGACTTGAGGTTAGATTTTTTTTATATTTTGTTTTGTGTTATTTTTTTCTTTAACATCCCT
AAAATTTTCCTTACATGTTTTACTAGCCAGATTTTTCCTCCTCTCCTGACTACTCCCAGTCATAGCTGTC
CCTCTTCTCTTATGGAGATCCCTCGACCTGCAGCCCAAGCTTGGCGTAATCATGGTCATAGCTGTTTCCT
GTGTGAAATTGTTATCCGCTCACAATTCCACACAACATACGAGCCGGAAGCATAAAGTGTAAAGCCTGGG
GTGCCTAATGAGTGAGCTAACTCACATTAATTGCGTTGCGCTCACTGCCCGCTTTCCAGTCGGGAAACCT
GTCGTGCCAGCGGATCGACAGTACTAAGCTTGGTGCGTTTTTATGCTTGTAGTATTGTATAATGTTTTTA
AGATCCTTAATTAATAGGGATAA
Features (pLannotate 1.2.2; 24 found; start..end, strand, type, name):
     90..142     +  misc_feature   bom (fragment): basis of mobility region from pBR322
    201..305     +  promoter       AmpR promoter: bla
    306..1166    +  CDS            AmpR: β-lactamase; bla; confers resistance to ampicillin, carbenicillin, and related antibiotics
   1337..1925    +  rep_origin     ori: high-copy-number ColE1/pMB1/pBR322/pUC origin of replication
   2064..2089    +  misc_feature   SA: splice acceptor site
   2761..2781    +  protein_bind   attB4: mutant version of attB; core recombination site for the Gateway® BP reaction BP Clonase™
   2807..2883    -  CDS            lacZα (fragment): LacZα fragment of β-galactosidase; lacZ fragment
   2886..2904    +  promoter       T7 promoter: promoter for bacteriophage T7 RNA polymerase
   2935..2951    +  misc_feature   MCS (fragment): pBluescript multiple cloning site
   3014..3317    +  enhancer       CMV enhancer: human cytomegalovirus immediate early enhancer
   3601..4614    +  intron         chimeric intron: chimera between introns from chicken β-actin and rabbit β-globin
   4612..4680    +  CDS            HBBN_AMMLE (fragment): Experimental evidence at protein level: Swiss-Prot protein existence level 1. Involved in oxygen transport from the lung to the various peripheral tissues. From Ammotragus lervia (Barbary sheep) (Antilope lervia).
   4673..4693    +  protein_bind   attB1: mutant version of attB; core recombination site for the Gateway® BP reaction BP Clonase™
   4787..6109    +  CDS            CRBN (sequence partly withheld): CRBN_HUMAN - Experimental evidence at protein level: Swiss-Prot protein existence level 1. Substrate recognition component of a DCX (DDB1-CUL4-X-box) E3 protein ligase complex that mediates the ubiquitination and subsequent proteasomal degradation of target proteins, such as MEIS2 (Probable). Normal degradation of key regulatory proteins is required for normal limb outgrowth and expression of the fibroblast growth factor FGF8 (PubMed:20223979, PubMed:24328678, PubMed:25043012, PubMed:25108355). Maintains presynaptic glutamate release and consequently cognitive functions, such as memory and lea
   6296..6312    +  CDS            VP96 (fragment): 6 tandem repeats of the minimal activation domain of herpes simplex virus VP16 (Cheng et al., 2013)
   6341..7120    +  CDS            RELA (fragment): TF65_HUMAN - Also known as NFKB3. Experimental evidence at protein level: Swiss-Prot protein existence level 1. NF-kappa-B is a pleiotropic transcription factor present in almost all cell types and is the endpoint of a series of signal transduction events that are initiated by a vast array of stimuli related to many biological processes such as inflammation, immunity, differentiation, cell growth, tumorigenesis and apoptosis. NF-kappa-B is a homo- or heterodimeric complex formed by the Rel-like domain- containing proteins RELA/p65, RELB, NFKB1/p105, NFKB1/p50, REL and NFKB2/p52. The heterodime
   7133..7708    +  CDS            RTA_EBVB9 (fragment): Experimental evidence at protein level: Swiss-Prot protein existence level 1. Immediate-early transcription factor that controls the initiation of viral lytic gene expression and lytic reactivation from latency. Triggers lytic replication, and initiates a cellular senescence program in epithelial cells. Upregulates human DCR3/TNFRSF6B by directly binding to its receptor. From Epstein-Barr virus (strain B95-8) (HHV-4) (Human herpesvirus 4).
   7809..7833    -  protein_bind   attB2: mutant version of attB; recombination site for the Gateway® BP reaction BP Clonase™
   7837..7917    +  CDS            HBB (fragment): HBB_PONPY - Experimental evidence at transcript level: Swiss-Prot protein existence level 2. Involved in oxygen transport from the lung to the various peripheral tissues. From Pongo pygmaeus (Bornean orangutan).
   7988..8043    +  polyA_signal   β-globin poly(A) signal: rabbit β-globin polyadenylation signal (Gil and Proudfoot, 1987)
   8428..8444    -  protein_bind   lac operator: The lac repressor binds to the lac operator to inhibit transcription in E. coli. This inhibition can be relieved by adding lactose or isopropyl-β-D-thiogalactopyranoside (IPTG). lac repressor encoded by lacI
   8452..8482    -  promoter       lac promoter: promoter for the E. coli lac operon
   8497..8518    -  protein_bind   CAP binding site: CAP binding activates transcription in the presence of cAMP. E. coli catabolite activator protein
   8531..8570    -  CDS            lacI (fragment): lac repressor; lacI; The lac repressor binds to the lac operator to inhibit transcription in E. coli. This inhibition can be relieved by adding lactose or isopropyl-β-D-thiogalactopyranoside (IPTG).
