[The description below was written by a language model from this plasmid's Addgene catalogue record and pLannotate feature annotations shown in this document.]
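Description:
PC7-709-28-1_CRBN-VPR is an 8.65 kb mammalian expression plasmid built on a custom backbone. It is propagated in E. coli as a high-copy plasmid through a ColE1/pUC-type origin and selected with ampicillin through the bla gene and its native promoter. The backbone also carries leftover cloning-vector sequences: lacZα and lacI fragments, a lac promoter/operator, a T7 promoter and a partial bom site. These have no evident role in mammalian expression.

The payload is a synthetic fusion of about 2.9 kb. It joins human cereblon (CRBN), the substrate-recognition subunit of the DDB1-CUL4 E3 ubiquitin ligase complex, to the tripartite VPR transactivator. The annotation finds the VPR parts downstream of CRBN: a short match to VP16 minimal activation repeats, a RELA (p65) fragment and an Epstein-Barr virus Rta fragment. The fusion sits between Gateway attB1 and attB2 sites, and an attB4 site lies upstream of the promoter region, which suggests assembly by multisite Gateway recombination.

Expression appears to be driven by a CAG-like arrangement, with a CMV enhancer followed by a chicken β-actin/rabbit β-globin chimeric intron, although the core promoter itself is not annotated. Transcripts end at a rabbit β-globin polyadenylation signal, and the small globin CDS hits flanking the insert probably reflect these globin-derived regulatory sequences. No mammalian selection marker is annotated.

The record states that the plasmid expresses VPR linked to CRBN, and the associated publication describes PROTAC-based chemically induced dimerization for inducible gene regulation in mammalian cells. In such a system, a PROTAC that binds CRBN would presumably recruit this activator to a partner protein supplied from another construct. That partner is not described in the record.
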