Addgene plasmid #200437: PC7-709-28-1_CRBN-VPR
Purpose: Expresses the VPR transactivation domain linked to the CRBN E3 Ubiquitin Ligase
Depositing lab: Xue Gao. Depositing organization: Rice University. Publication: Engineered PROTAC-CID Systems for Mammalian Inducible Gene Regulation. Ma D, Yuan Q, Peng F, Paredes V, Zeng H, Osikpa EC, Yang Q, Peddi A, Patel A, Liu MS, Sun Z, Gao X. J Am Chem Soc. 2023 Jan 25;145(3):1593-1606. doi: 10.1021/jacs.2c09129. Epub 2023 Jan 10. PubMed 36626587.
Backbone
  Vector backbone: Custom
  Vector type: Mammalian Expression
Growth in bacteria
  Bacterial resistance: Ampicillin, 100 μg/mL
  Growth temperature: 37°C
  Growth strain: DH5alpha
  Copy number: High Copy
Gene/Insert
  Gene/Insert name: CRBN-VPR
  Species: Synthetic
  Insert size (bp): 2930
  Tag / fusion protein: CRBN, VPR
Terms and licenses: Academic/Nonprofit Terms; Industry Terms: Not Available to Industry
How to cite: PC7-709-28-1_CRBN-VPR was a gift from Xue Gao (Addgene plasmid # 200437 ; http://n2t.net/addgene:200437 ; RRID:Addgene_200437)
